>Addgene plasmid #163482 | AiP1049-pAAV-mscRE13-minBGpromoter-tTA2-WPRE-hGHpA | addgene full sequence | sequence record 325808 | Addgene NGS Result
CCTGCAGGCAGCTGCGCGCTCGCTCGCTCACTGAGGCCGCCCGGGCGTCGGGCGACCTTTGGTCGCCCGG
CCTCAGTGAGCGAGCGAGCGCGCAGAGAGGGAGTGGCCAACTCCATCACTAGGGGTTCCTGCGGCCGCAC
GCGTGTCCCATAGGCAGTTTGTGGCTGAGTGCTGGTCCAGGGGTGAGGAGGTGGGCTATGTTACTGAGGG
TCTCTGGGTGTTAGGAAAACAGGGCCCAGGAGTCTGGCTGCTCGTATGCTGGCCCAGGCTCTTGTTTTTC
TTGAGCTGACTTGCTGGAGAAGTGAGCTAAGTCAGAAACAAAATGCCACATTGCACGCCCACTGAAGTCT
GGGCTCAAGGGAAAGAAGAGAGATTGCCAGAGCGTTAGCTGTTCCCAATCCACTCCTGGACCTTAAGCTG
TCTTGAACAGAGTTGCCAATCAGCTTGGTAGGGACTGGCCTTTGAGGAGGGGAGGGGGTGTAGGCAGGGG
AGGGGGAGAGAAGGGAGCAGTCTGCGCTCCATCTTAATTACCTCATCAGAAACAGCTCCCTTCCCGCAAA
GCTCTGGTGTCTTCTACAAGAGGGTGAGTCTTTGGCTTTACATGTGAACTTGTGCCATTTGCCTGCGTAT
ATAAACATGAAGGGTCGTCTGGGTTCAGAGCTGAAATCTTTCACTTGTGACTTAGCTGGGAAATTCTTGG
CAAGATCAGAATGCAGTGGTAAGGTCTGAGCTCGGGCTGGGCATAAAAGTCAGGGCAGAGCCATCTATTG
CTTACATTTGCTTCTGGGATCCGCCACCATGTCTAGACTGGACAAGAGCAAAGTCATAAACTCTGCTCTG
GAATTACTCAATGAAGTCGGTATCGAAGGCCTGACGACAAGGAAACTCGCTCAAAAGCTGGGAGTTGAGC
AGCCTACCCTGTACTGGCACGTGAAGAACAAGCGGGCCCTGCTCGATGCCCTGGCAATCGAGATGCTGGA
CAGGCATCATACCCACTTCTGCCCCCTGGAAGGCGAGTCATGGCAAGACTTTCTGCGGAACAACGCCAAG
TCATTCCGCTGTGCTCTCCTCTCACATCGCGACGGGGCTAAAGTGCATCTCGGCACCCGCCCAACAGAGA
AACAGTACGAAACCCTGGAAAATCAGCTCGCGTTCCTGTGTCAGCAAGGCTTCTCCCTGGAGAACGCACT
GTACGCTCTGTCCGCCGTGGGCCACTTTACACTGGGCTGCGTATTGGAGGATCAGGAGCATCAAGTAGCA
AAAGAGGAAAGAGAGACACCTACCACCGATTCTATGCCCCCACTTCTGAGACAAGCAATTGAGCTGTTCG
ACCATCAGGGAGCCGAACCTGCCTTCCTTTTCGGCCTGGAACTAATCATATGTGGCCTGGAGAAACAGCT
AAAGTGCGAAAGCGGCGGGCCGGCCGACGCCCTTGACGATTTTGACTTAGACATGCTCCCAGCCGATGCC
CTTGACGACTTTGACCTTGATATGCTGCCTGCTGACGCTCTTGACGATTTTGACCTTGACATGCTCCCCG
GGTAAGAATTCGATATCAAGCTTATCGATAATCAACCTCTGGATTACAAAATTTGTGAAAGATTGACTGG
TATTCTTAACTATGTTGCTCCTTTTACGCTATGTGGATACGCTGCTTTAATGCCTTTGTATCATGCTATT
GCTTCCCGTATGGCTTTCATTTTCTCCTCCTTGTATAAATCCTGGTTGCTGTCTCTTTATGAGGAGTTGT
GGCCCGTTGTCAGGCAACGTGGCGTGGTGTGCACTGTGTTTGCTGACGCAACCCCCACTGGTTGGGGCAT
TGCCACCACCTGTCAGCTCCTTTCCGGGACTTTCGCTTTCCCCCTCCCTATTGCCACGGCGGAACTCATC
GCCGCCTGCCTTGCCCGCTGCTGGACAGGGGCTCGGCTGTTGGGCACTGACAATTCCGTGGTGTTGTCGG
GGAAATCATCGTCCTTTCCTTGGCTGCTCGCCTATGTTGCCACCTGGATTCTGCGCGGGACGTCCTTCTG
CTACGTCCCTTCGGCCCTCAATCCAGCGGACCTTCCTTCCCGCGGCCTGCTGCCGGCTCTGCGGCCTCTT
CCGCGTCTTCGCCTTCGCCCTCAGACGAGTCGGATCTCCCTTTGGGCCGCCTCCCCGCATCGATACCGAG
CGCTGCTCGAGAGATCTACGGGTGGCATCCCTGTGACCCCTCCCCAGTGCCTCTCCTGGCCCTGGAAGTT
GCCACTCCAGTGCCCACCAGCCTTGTCCTAATAAAATTAAGTTGCATCATTTTGTCTGACTAGGTGTCCT
TCTATAATATTATGGGGTGGAGGGGGGTGGTATGGAGCAAGGGGCAAGTTGGGAAGACAACCTGTAGGGC
CTGCGGGGTCTATTGGGAACCAAGCTGGAGTGCAGTGGCACAATCTTGGCTCACTGCAATCTCCGCCTCC
TGGGTTCAAGCGATTCTCCTGCCTCAGCCTCCCGAGTTGTTGGGATTCCAGGCATGCATGACCAGGCTCA
GCTAATTTTTGTTTTTTTGGTAGAGACGGGGTTTCACCATATTGGCCAGGCTGGTCTCCAACTCCTAATC
TCAGGTGATCTACCCACCTTGGCCTCCCAAATTGCTGGGATTACAGGCGTGAACCACTGCTCCCTTCCCT
GTCCTTCTGATTTTGTAGGTAACCACGTGCGGACCGAGCGGCCGCAGGAACCCCTAGTGATGGAGTTGGC
CACTCCCTCTCTGCGCGCTCGCTCGCTCACTGAGGCCGGGCGACCAAAGGTCGCCCGACGCCCGGGCTTT
GCCCGGGCGGCCTCAGTGAGCGAGCGAGCGCGCAGCTGCCTGCAGGGGCGCCTGATGCGGTATTTTCTCC
TTACGCATCTGTGCGGTATTTCACACCGCATA
[95 nt withheld, positions 2903-2997]
T
[46 nt withheld, positions 2999-3044]
C
[141 nt withheld, positions 3046-3186]
CCTTTGACGTTGGAGTCCACGTTCTTT
[37 nt withheld, positions 3214-3250]
ACTCTATCTCGGGCTATTCTTTTGATTTATAAGGGATTTTGCCGATTTCGGTCTATTGGTTAAAAAATGA
GCTGATTTAACAAAAATTTAACGCGAATTTTAACAAAATATTAACGTTTACAATTTTATGGTGCACTCTC
AGTACAATCTGCTCTGATGCCGCATAGTTAAGCCAGCCCCGACACCCGCCAACACCCGCTGACGCGCCCT
GACGGGCTTGTCTGCTCCCGGCATCCGCTTACAGACAAGCTGTGACCGTCTCCGGGAGCTGCATGTGTCA
GAGGTTTTCACCGTCATCACCGAAACGCGCGAGACGAAAGGGCCTCGTGATACGCCTATTTTTATAGGTT
AATGTCATGATAATAATGGTTTCTTAGACGTCAGGTGGCACTTTTCGGGGAAATGTGCGCGGAACCCCTA
TTTGTTTATTTTTCTAAATACATTCAAATATGTATCCGCTCATGAGACAATAACCCTGATAAATGCTTCA
ATAATATTGAAAAAGGAAGAGTATGAGTATTCAACATTTCCGTGTCGCCCTTATTCCCTTTTTTGCGGCA
TTTTGCCTTCCTGTTTTTGCTCACCCAGAAACGCTGGTGAAAGTAAAAGATGCTGAAGATCAGTTGGGTG
CACGAGTGGGTTACATCGAACTGGATCTCAACAGCGGTAAGATCCTTGAGAGTTTTCGCCCCGAAGAACG
TTTTCCAATGATGAGCACTTTTAAAGTTCTGCTATGTGGCGCGGTATTATCCCGTATTGACGCCGGGCAA
GAGCAACTCGGTCGCCGCATACACTATTCTCAGAATGACTTGGTTGAGTACTCACCAGTCACAGAAAAGC
ATCTTACGGATGGCATGACAGTAAGAGAATTATGCAGTGCTGCCATAACCATGAGTGATAACACTGCGGC
CAACTTACTTCTGACAACGATCGGAGGACCGAAGGAGCTAACCGCTTTTTTGCACAACATGGGGGATCAT
GTAACTCGCCTTGATCGTTGGGAACCGGAGCTGAATGAAGCCATACCAAACGACGAGCGTGACACCACGA
TGCCTGTAGCAATGGCAACAACGTTGCGCAAACTATTAACTGGCGAACTACTTACTCTAGCTTCCCGGCA
ACAATTAATAGACTGGATGGAGGCGGATAAAGTTGCAGGACCACTTCTGCGCTCGGCCCTTCCGGCTGGC
TGGTTTATTGCTGATAAATCTGGAGCCGGTGAGCGTGGGTCTCGCGGTATCATTGCAGCACTGGGGCCAG
ATGGTAAGCCCTCCCGTATCGTAGTTATCTACACGACGGGGAGTCAGGCAACTATGGATGAACGAAATAG
ACAGATCGCTGAGATAGGTGCCTCACTGATTAAGCATTGGTAACTGTCAGACCAAGTTTACTCATATATA
CTTTAGATTGATTTAAAACTTCATTTTTAATTTAAAAGGATCTAGGTGAAGATCCTTTTTGATAATCTCA
TGACCAAAATCCCTTAACGTGAGTTTTCGTTCCACTGAGCGTCAGACCCCGTAGAAAAGATCAAAGGATC
TTCTTGAGATCCTTTTTTTCTGCGCGTAATCTGCTGCTTGCAAACAAAAAAACCACCGCTACCAGCGGTG
GTTTGTTTGCCGGATCAAGAGCTACCAACTCTTTTTCCGAAGGTAACTGGCTTCAGCAGAGCGCAGATAC
CAAATACTGTTCTTCTAGTGTAGCCGTAGTTAGGCCACCACTTCAAGAACTCTGTAGCACCGCCTACATA
CCTCGCTCTGCTAATCCTGTTACCAGTGGCTGCTGCCAGTGGCGATAAGTCGTGTCTTACCGGGTTGGAC
TCAAGACGATAGTTACCGGATAAGGCGCAGCGGTCGGGCTGAACGGGGGGTTCGTGCACACAGCCCAGCT
TGGAGCGAACGACCTACACCGAACTGAGATACCTACAGCGTGAGCTATGAGAAAGCGCCACGCTTCCCGA
AGGGAGAAAGGCGGACAGGTATCCGGTAAGCGGCAGGGTCGGAACAGGAGAGCGCACGAGGGAGCTTCCA
GGGGGAAACGCCTGGTATCTTTATAGTCCTGTCGGGTTTCGCCACCTCTGACTTGAGCGTCGATTTTTGT
GATGCTCGTCAGGGGGGCGGAGCCTATGGAAAAACGCCAGCAACGCGGCCTTTTTACGGTTCCTGGCCTT
TTGCTGGCCTTTTGCTCACATGT
Features (pLannotate 1.2.2; 15 found; start..end, strand, type, name):
     12..39      +  repeat_region  AAV2 ITR (fragment): inverted terminal repeat of adeno-associated virus serotype 2 inverted
     68..95      +  repeat_region  AAV2 ITR (fragment): inverted terminal repeat of adeno-associated virus serotype 2 inverted
    799..1496    +  CDS            rtTA3 (fragment): reverse tetracycline transactivator 3 activates expression from Tet-responsive promoters in the presence of doxycycline
   1426..1536    +  CDS            VP48: 3 tandem repeats of the minimal activation domain of herpes simplex virus VP16 (Cheng et al., 2013)
   1546..1570    +  misc_feature   MCS (fragment): pBluescript multiple cloning site
   1570..2158    +  misc_feature   WPRE: woodchuck hepatitis virus posttranscriptional regulatory element
   2190..2666    +  polyA_signal   hGH poly(A) signal: human growth hormone polyadenylation signal
   2706..2846    +  repeat_region  AAV2 ITR: inverted terminal repeat of adeno-associated virus serotype 2 inverted
   2851..2902    -  misc_feature   bom (fragment): basis of mobility region from pBR322
   2921..3376    +  rep_origin     f1 ori (sequence partly withheld): f1 bacteriophage origin of replication; arrow indicates direction of (+) strand synthesis
   3377..3426    -  misc_feature   bom (fragment): basis of mobility region from pBR322
   3528..3563    -  CDS            rop (fragment): Rop protein, which maintains plasmids at low copy number; rop
   3658..3762    +  promoter       AmpR promoter: bla
   3763..4623    +  CDS            AmpR: β-lactamase; bla; confers resistance to ampicillin, carbenicillin, and related antibiotics
   4794..5382    +  rep_origin     ori: high-copy-number ColE1/pMB1/pBR322/pUC origin of replication
