[The description below was written by a language model from this plasmid's Addgene catalogue record and pLannotate feature annotations shown in this document.]
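Description:
AiP1049-pAAV-mscRE13-minBGpromoter-tTA2-WPRE-hGHpA is an AAV transfer plasmid of about 5.4 kb, built by placing a different enhancer into the related mscRE4 version of the same vector. It is maintained in bacteria through a high-copy ColE1/pUC-type origin with ampicillin selection from the bla gene and its promoter, and it also carries an f1 phage origin. The expression cassette sits between AAV2 inverted terminal repeats, which are the cis elements needed for replication and packaging of the genome into recombinant AAV particles. The 3′ ITR is annotated intact, whereas only short fragments of the 5′ ITR were detected. This is common for these repeat-rich, hard-to-sequence regions and fits the use of a recombination-deficient propagation strain.

The payload is a synthetic 747 bp tTA2 coding sequence, the tetracycline-controlled transactivator. It is driven by a beta-globin minimal promoter coupled to the upstream element named mscRE13. The automated annotation does not label the enhancer or the minimal promoter, which presumably occupy the unannotated stretch before the coding region. It also calls the open reading frame an rtTA3 fragment followed by three tandem VP16 minimal activation domains. That call reflects the close similarity between the TetR-based transactivators rather than a conflict with the catalogued tTA2 identity. Downstream, a WPRE enhances transcript stability and expression, and the human growth hormone polyadenylation signal terminates the message.

The minimal promoter has little activity alone, so the enhancer is expected to determine which cells express tTA2. The construct is described as a direct-expressing tTA2 virus from a study of enhancer AAVs for combinatorial labeling of cell subclasses. In such a scheme, the tTA2 produced would activate Tet-responsive reporters or effectors supplied separately.
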