Addgene plasmid #163482: AiP1049-pAAV-mscRE13-minBGpromoter-tTA2-WPRE-hGHpA
Purpose: Direct-expressing tTA2 AAV Virus
Depositing lab: Allen Institute for Brain Science & Bosiljka Tasic. Depositing organization: Allen Institute. Publication: Enhancer viruses for combinatorial cell-subclass-specific labeling. Graybuck LT, Daigle TL, Sedeno-Cortes AE, Walker M, Kalmbach B, Lenz GH, Morin E, Nguyen TN, Garren E, Bendrick JL, Kim TK, Zhou T, Mortrud M, Yao S, Siverts LA, Larsen R, Gore BB, Szelenyi ER, Trader C, Balaram P, van Velthoven CTJ, Chiang M, Mich JK, Dee N, Goldy J, Cetin AH, Smith K, Way SW, Esposito L, Yao Z, Gradinaru V, Sunkin SM, Lein E, Levi BP, Ting JT, Zeng H, Tasic B. Neuron. 2021 Mar 23. pii: S0896-6273(21)00159-8. doi: 10.1016/j.neuron.2021.03.011. PubMed 33789083.
Backbone
  Vector backbone: pAAV-mscRE4-minBGpromoter-tTA2-WPRE-hGHpA
  Backbone manufacturer: Allen Institute
  Vector type: AAV
Growth in bacteria
  Bacterial resistance: Ampicillin, 100 μg/mL
  Growth temperature: 37°C
  Growth strain: NEB Stable
  Copy number: High Copy
Gene/Insert
  Gene/Insert name: tTA2
  Species: Synthetic
  Insert size (bp): 747
  Promoter: Beta Globin minimal promoter
  Cloning method: Restriction Enzyme; 5′ cloning site Mlul (not destroyed); 3′ cloning site SacI (not destroyed)
  Sequencing primers: 5′ CACCACCTGTCAGCTCCTTT; 3′ AAGGGAGATCCGACTCGTCT
Terms and licenses: Academic/Nonprofit Terms; Industry Terms: Not Available to Industry
Depositor comments: Funded by BRAIN initiative.
How to cite: AiP1049-pAAV-mscRE13-minBGpromoter-tTA2-WPRE-hGHpA was a gift from Allen Institute for Brain Science & Bosiljka Tasic (Addgene plasmid # 163482 ; http://n2t.net/addgene:163482 ; RRID:Addgene_163482)
